Addgene plasmid #98374: SLC25A1_pLX307
Purpose: Lentiviral expression of SLC25A1
Depositing lab: William Hahn & Sefi Rosenbluh. Depositing organization: Monash University. Publication: Genetic and Proteomic Interrogation of Lower Confidence Candidate Genes Reveals Signaling Networks in beta-Catenin-Active Cancers. Rosenbluh J, Mercer J, Shrestha Y, Oliver R, Tamayo P, Doench JG, Tirosh I, Piccioni F, Hartenian E, Horn H, Fagbami L, Root DE, Jaffe J, Lage K, Boehm JS, Hahn WC. Cell Syst. 2016 Sep 28;3(3):302-316.e4. doi: 10.1016/j.cels.2016.09.001. PubMed 27684187.
Backbone
  Vector backbone: pLX307
  Backbone manufacturer: David Root (Addgene plasmid # 41392)
  Vector type: Mammalian Expression, Lentiviral
  Selectable markers: Puromycin
Growth in bacteria
  Bacterial resistance: Ampicillin, 100 μg/mL
  Growth temperature: 37°C
  Growth strain: NEB Stable
  Copy number: High Copy
Gene/Insert
  Gene/Insert name: SLC25A1
  Species: H. sapiens (human)
  Entrez Gene: SLC25A1 (a.k.a. CIC, CMS23, CTP, D2L2AD, SEA, SLC20A3)
  Promoter: E1Fa
  Tag / fusion protein: V5 (C terminal on backbone)
  Cloning method: Gateway Cloning
  Sequencing primers: 5′ TTCTTCCATTTCAGGTGTCGTGAG; 3′ GTGGATACGCTGCTTTAATGCCTT
Terms and licenses: Academic/Nonprofit Terms; Industry Terms: Not Available to Industry
How to cite: SLC25A1_pLX307 was a gift from William Hahn & Sefi Rosenbluh (Addgene plasmid # 98374 ; http://n2t.net/addgene:98374 ; RRID:Addgene_98374)
