[The description below was written by a language model from this plasmid's Addgene catalogue record and pLannotate feature annotations shown in this document.]
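Description:
SLC25A1_pLX307 is a lentiviral mammalian expression plasmid of about 9.3 kb, made by Gateway cloning of the human SLC25A1 open reading frame into the pLX307 destination backbone. It is propagated in E. coli from a high-copy ColE1/pUC-type origin under ampicillin selection (AmpR). The backbone also carries an f1 origin and leftover cloning-vector elements, including lac promoter/operator sequences, lacZα and lacI fragments, and T7 and T3 promoters.

The viral transfer cassette has a third-generation-style, self-inactivating layout. An RSV promoter drives a truncated HIV-1 5' LTR, followed by the Ψ packaging signal with a partial gag sequence, the Rev response element for Rev-dependent export of the genomic RNA, and a cPPT/CTS. The cassette ends in a ΔU3 3' LTR followed by an SV40 polyadenylation signal. Two expression units sit between the LTRs. An SV40 early promoter/origin region drives puromycin N-acetyltransferase, which allows transduced cells to be selected with puromycin. The human EF-1α promoter (recorded as "E1Fa" in the catalogue entry) drives SLC25A1, which is flanked by attB1 and attB2 recombination scars. A backbone-encoded V5 epitope follows attB2, giving the C-terminal tag listed in the record, which allows antibody detection of the protein. A WPRE downstream enhances transcript expression.

SLC25A1 encodes the mitochondrial citrate transporter, which exchanges mitochondrial citrate for cytosolic malate. The stated purpose is lentiviral expression of this gene. The plasmid comes from a study that interrogated candidate genes in β-catenin-active cancers, so it suits stable, constitutive overexpression of V5-tagged SLC25A1 in mammalian cells.
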