Features (pLannotate 1.2.2; 33 found; start..end, strand, type, name):
     25..91      +  CDS            small t antigen (fragment): SV40 (simian virus 40) small t antigen
     98..1276    +  promoter       EF-1α promoter: strong constitutive promoter for human elongation factor EF-1α
   1297..1314    +  protein_bind   attB1 (fragment): mutant version of attB; core recombination site for the Gateway® BP reaction BP Clonase™
   1320..2252    +  CDS            SLC25A1: TXTP_HUMAN - Also known as SLC20A3. Experimental evidence at protein level: Swiss-Prot protein existence level 1. Citrate transporter that mediates the exchange of mitochondrial citrate for cytosolic malate (PubMed:29031613, PubMed:29238895). Also able to mediate the exchange of citrate for isocitrate, phosphoenolpyruvate, cis- but not trans-aconitate and to a lesser extend maleate and succinate (PubMed:29031613). Important for the bioenergetics of hepatic cells as it provides a carbon source for fatty acid and sterol biosyntheses, and NAD(+) for the glycolytic pathway. Required for proper neu
   2254..2278    -  protein_bind   attB2: mutant version of attB; recombination site for the Gateway® BP reaction BP Clonase™
   2286..2327    +  CDS            V5 tag: epitope tag from simian virus 5
   2377..2965    +  misc_feature   WPRE: woodchuck hepatitis virus posttranscriptional regulatory element
   3016..3035    +  misc_feature   cPPT/CTS (fragment): central polypurine tract and central termination sequence of HIV-1
   3037..3270    +  LTR            3' LTR (ΔU3): self-inactivating 3' long terminal repeat (LTR) from HIV-1
   3348..3469    +  polyA_signal   SV40 poly(A) signal: SV40 polyadenylation signal
   3509..3644    +  rep_origin     SV40 ori: SV40 origin of replication
   3665..3683    -  promoter       T7 promoter: promoter for bacteriophage T7 RNA polymerase
   3691..3846    +  CDS            lacZα (fragment): LacZα fragment of β-galactosidase; lacZ fragment
   3851..4279    +  rep_origin     f1 ori (sequence partly withheld): f1 bacteriophage origin of replication; arrow indicates direction of (+) strand synthesis
   4332..4436    +  promoter       AmpR promoter: bla
   4437..5297    +  CDS            AmpR: β-lactamase; bla; confers resistance to ampicillin, carbenicillin, and related antibiotics
   5468..6056    +  rep_origin     ori: high-copy-number ColE1/pMB1/pBR322/pUC origin of replication
   6239..6331    +  CDS            lacI (fragment): lac repressor; lacI; The lac repressor binds to the lac operator to inhibit transcription in E. coli. This inhibition can be relieved by adding lactose or isopropyl-β-D-thiogalactopyranoside (IPTG).
   6344..6365    +  protein_bind   CAP binding site: CAP binding activates transcription in the presence of cAMP. E. coli catabolite activator protein
   6380..6410    +  promoter       lac promoter: promoter for the E. coli lac operon
   6418..6434    +  protein_bind   lac operator: The lac repressor binds to the lac operator to inhibit transcription in E. coli. This inhibition can be relieved by adding lactose or isopropyl-β-D-thiogalactopyranoside (IPTG). lac repressor encoded by lacI
   6479..6497    +  promoter       T3 promoter: promoter for bacteriophage T3 RNA polymerase
   6525..6751    +  promoter       RSV promoter: Rous sarcoma virus enhancer/promoter
   6752..6932    +  LTR            5' LTR (truncated): truncated 5' long terminal repeat (LTR) from HIV-1
   6979..7104    +  misc_feature   HIV-1 Ψ: packaging signal of human immunodeficiency virus type 1
   7088..7451    +  CDS            HIV-1 gag (fragment): gag protein from human immunodeficiency virus 1; gag
   7597..7830    +  misc_feature   RRE: The Rev response element (RRE) of HIV-1 allows for Rev-dependent mRNA export from the nucleus to the cytoplasm.
   8207..8233    +  CDS            Rev (fragment): human immunodeficiency virus 1 (HIV-1) Rev protein; rev; enhances nuclear export of unspliced and incompletely spliced viral mRNAs
   8240..8263    +  promoter       SV40 promoter (fragment): SV40 early promoter
   8264..8335    +  promoter       SV40 promoter (fragment): SV40 enhancer and early promoter
   8359..8494    +  rep_origin     SV40 ori: SV40 origin of replication
   8540..9136    +  CDS            PuroR (fragment): puromycin N-acetyltransferase; pac from Streptomyces; confers resistance to puromycin
   9185..9302    +  misc_feature   cPPT/CTS: central polypurine tract and central termination sequence of HIV-1
>Addgene plasmid #98374 | SLC25A1_pLX307 | addgene full sequence | sequence record 190683 | Addgene NGS Result
GGCTCGAGGCCTGCAGGTGCAAAGATGGATAAAGTTTTAAACAGAGAGGAATCTTTGCAGCTAATGGACC
TTCTAGGTCTTGAAAGGAGTGGGAATTGGCTCCGGTGCCCGTCAGTGGGCAGAGCGCACATCGCCCACAG
TCCCCGAGAAGTTGGGGGGAGGGGTCGGCAATTGAACCGGTGCCTAGAGAAGGTGGCGCGGGGTAAACTG
GGAAAGTGATGTCGTGTACTGGCTCCGCCTTTTTCCCGAGGGTGGGGGAGAACCGTATATAAGTGCAGTA
GTCGCCGTGAACGTTCTTTTTCGCAACGGGTTTGCCGCCAGAACACAGGTAAGTGCCGTGTGTGGTTCCC
GCGGGCCTGGCCTCTTTACGGGTTATGGCCCTTGCGTGCCTTGAATTACTTCCACCTGGCTGCAGTACGT
GATTCTTGATCCCGAGCTTCGGGTTGGAAGTGGGTGGGAGAGTTCGAGGCCTTGCGCTTAAGGAGCCCCT
TCGCCTCGTGCTTGAGTTGAGGCCTGGCCTGGGCGCTGGGGCCGCCGCGTGCGAATCTGGTGGCACCTTC
GCGCCTGTCTCGCTGCTTTCGATAAGTCTCTAGCCATTTAAAATTTTTGATGACCTGCTGCGACGCTTTT
TTTCTGGCAAGATAGTCTTGTAAATGCGGGCCAAGATCTGCACACTGGTATTTCGGTTTTTGGGGCCGCG
GGCGGCGACGGGGCCCGTGCGTCCCAGCGCACATGTTCGGCGAGGCGGGGCCTGCGAGCGCGGCCACCGA
GAATCGGACGGGGGTAGTCTCAAGCTGGCCGGCCTGCTCTGGTGCCTGGCCTCGCGCCGCCGTGTATCGC
CCCGCCCTGGGCGGCAAGGCTGGCCCGGTCGGCACCAGTTGCGTGAGCGGAAAGATGGCCGCTTCCCGGC
CCTGCTGCAGGGAGCTCAAAATGGAGGACGCGGCGCTCGGGAGAGCGGGCGGGTGAGTCACCCACACAAA
GGAAAAGGGCCTTTCCGTCCTCAGCCGTCGCTTCATGTGACTCCACGGAGTACCGGGCGCCGTCCAGGCA
CCTCGATTAGTTCTCGAGCTTTTGGAGTACGTCGTCTTTAGGTTGGGGGGAGGGGTTTTATGCGATGGAG
TTTCCCCACACTGAGTGGGTGGAGACTGAAGTTAGGCCAGCTTGGCACTTGATGTAATTCTCCTTGGAAT
TTGCCCTTTTTGAGTTTGGATCTTGGTTCATTCTCAAGCCTCAGACAGTGGTTCAAAGTTTTTTTCTTCC
ATTTCAGGTGTCGTGAGGCTAGCATCGATTGATCAACAAGTTTGTACAAAAAAGTTGGCATGCCGGCGCC
CGGCGCCCCGCGCGCTCTGGCGGCCGCCGCGCCCGCGTCCGGGAAGGCCAAGCTGACGCACCCGGGGAAG
GCGATCCTGGCAGGCGGCCTGGCGGGTGGCATCGAGATCTGCATCACCTTCCCCACCGAGTACGTGAAGA
CGCAGCTGCAGCTGGACGAGCGCTCGCACCCGCCGCGGTACCGGGGCATCGGGGACTGCGTGCGGCAGAC
GGTTCGCAGCCATGGCGTCCTGGGCCTGTACCGCGGCCTTAGCTCCCTGCTCTACGGTTCCATCCCCAAG
GCGGCCGTCAGGTTTGGAATGTTCGAGTTCCTCAGCAACCACATGCGGGATGCCCAGGGACGGCTGGACA
GCACGCGTGGGCTGCTGTGCGGCCTGGGCGCTGGCGTGGCCGAGGCCGTGGTGGTCGTGTGCCCCATGGA
GACCATCAAGGTGAAGTTCATCCACGACCAGACCTCCCCAAACCCCAAGTACAGAGGATTCTTCCACGGG
GTTAGGGAGATTGTGCGGGAACAAGGGCTGAAGGGGACGTACCAGGGCCTCACAGCCACTGTCCTGAAGC
AGGGCTCGAACCAGGCCATCCGCTTCTTCGTCATGACCTCCCTGCGCAACTGGTACCGAGGGGACAACCC
CAACAAGCCCATGAACCCTCTGATCACTGGGGTCTTCGGAGCTATTGCAGGCGCAGCCAGTGTCTTTGGA
AACACTCCTCTGGATGTGATTAAGACCCGGATGCAGGGCCTGGAGGCGCACAAATACCGGAACACGTGGG
ACTGCGGCTTGCAGATCCTGAAGAAGGAGGGGCTCAAGGCATTCTACAAGGGCACTGTCCCCCGCCTGGG
CCGGGTCTGCCTGGATGTGGCCATAGTGTTTGTCATCTATGATGAAGTGGTGAAGCTGCTCAACAAAGTG
TGGAAGACGGACTACCCAACTTTCTTGTACAAAGTGGTTGATATCGGTAAGCCTATCCCTAACCCTCTCC
TCGGTCTCGATTCTACGTAGAAAGGAACTTAAGTATCTAGTATCCATGTAAACGCGTTAAGTCGACAATC
AACCTCTGGATTACAAAATTTGTGAAAGATTGACTGGTATTCTTAACTATGTTGCTCCTTTTACGCTATG
TGGATACGCTGCTTTAATGCCTTTGTATCATGCTATTGCTTCCCGTATGGCTTTCATTTTCTCCTCCTTG
TATAAATCCTGGTTGCTGTCTCTTTATGAGGAGTTGTGGCCCGTTGTCAGGCAACGTGGCGTGGTGTGCA
CTGTGTTTGCTGACGCAACCCCCACTGGTTGGGGCATTGCCACCACCTGTCAGCTCCTTTCCGGGACTTT
CGCTTTCCCCCTCCCTATTGCCACGGCGGAACTCATCGCCGCCTGCCTTGCCCGCTGCTGGACAGGGGCT
CGGCTGTTGGGCACTGACAATTCCGTGGTGTTGTCGGGGAAATCATCGTCCTTTCCTTGGCTGCTCGCCT
GTGTTGCCACCTGGATTCTGCGCGGGACGTCCTTCTGCTACGTCCCTTCGGCCCTCAATCCAGCGGACCT
TCCTTCCCGCGGCCTGCTGCCGGCTCTGCGGCCTCTTCCGCGTCTTCGCCTTCGCCCTCAGACGAGTCGG
ATCTCCCTTTGGGCCGCCTCCCCGCGTCGACTTTAAGACCAATGACTTACAAGGCAGCTGTAGATCTTAG
CCACTTTTTAAAAGAAAAGGGGGGACTGGAAGGGCTAATTCACTCCCAACGAAGACAAGATCTGCTTTTT
GCTTGTACTGGGTCTCTCTGGTTAGACCAGATCTGAGCCTGGGAGCTCTCTGGCTAACTAGGGAACCCAC
TGCTTAAGCCTCAATAAAGCTTGCCTTGAGTGCTTCAAGTAGTGTGTGCCCGTCTGTTGTGTGACTCTGG
TAACTAGAGATCCCTCAGACCCTTTTAGTCAGTGTGGAAAATCTCTAGCAGTACGTATAGTAGTTCATGT
CATCTTATTATTCAGTATTTATAACTTGCAAAGAAATGAATATCAGAGAGTGAGAGGAACTTGTTTATTG
CAGCTTATAATGGTTACAAATAAAGCAATAGCATCACAAATTTCACAAATAAAGCATTTTTTTCACTGCA
TTCTAGTTGTGGTTTGTCCAAACTCATCAATGTATCTTATCATGTCTGGCTCTAGCTATCCCGCCCCTAA
CTCCGCCCATCCCGCCCCTAACTCCGCCCAGTTCCGCCCATTCTCCGCCCCATGGCTGACTAATTTTTTT
TATTTATGCAGAGGCCGAGGCCGCCTCGGCCTCTGAGCTATTCCAGAAGTAGTGAGGAGGCTTTTTTGGA
GGCCTAGGGACGTACCCAATTCGCCCTATAGTGAGTCGTATTACGCGCGCTCACTGGCCGTCGTTTTACA
ACGTCGTGACTGGGAAAACCCTGGCGTTACCCAACTTAATCGCCTTGCAGCACATCCCCCTTTCGCCAGC
TGGCGTAATAGCGAAGAGGCCCGCACCGATCGCCCTTCCCAACAGTTGCGCAGCCTGAATGGCGAATGGG
[124 nt withheld, positions 3851-3974]
C
[91 nt withheld, positions 3976-4066]
A
[49 nt withheld, positions 4068-4116]
CCTTTGACGTTGGAGTCCACGTTCTTT
[37 nt withheld, positions 4144-4180]
ACCCTATCTCGGTCTATTCTTTTGATTTATAAGGGATTTTGCCGATTTCGGCCTATTGGTTAAAAAATGA
GCTGATTTAACAAAAATTTAACGCGAATTTTAACAAAATATTAACGCTTACAATTTAGGTGGCACTTTTC
GGGGAAATGTGCGCGGAACCCCTATTTGTTTATTTTTCTAAATACATTCAAATATGTATCCGCTCATGAG
ACAATAACCCTGATAAATGCTTCAATAATATTGAAAAAGGAAGAGTATGAGTATTCAACATTTCCGTGTC
GCCCTTATTCCCTTTTTTGCGGCATTTTGCCTTCCTGTTTTTGCTCACCCAGAAACGCTGGTGAAAGTAA
AAGATGCTGAAGATCAGTTGGGTGCACGAGTGGGTTACATCGAACTGGATCTCAACAGCGGTAAGATCCT
TGAGAGTTTTCGCCCCGAAGAACGTTTTCCAATGATGAGCACTTTTAAAGTTCTGCTATGTGGCGCGGTA
TTATCCCGTATTGACGCCGGGCAAGAGCAACTCGGTCGCCGCATACACTATTCTCAGAATGACTTGGTTG
AGTACTCACCAGTCACAGAAAAGCATCTTACGGATGGCATGACAGTAAGAGAATTATGCAGTGCTGCCAT
AACCATGAGTGATAACACTGCGGCCAACTTACTTCTGACAACGATCGGAGGACCGAAGGAGCTAACCGCT
TTTTTGCACAACATGGGGGATCATGTAACTCGCCTTGATCGTTGGGAACCGGAGCTGAATGAAGCCATAC
CAAACGACGAGCGTGACACCACGATGCCTGTAGCAATGGCAACAACGTTGCGCAAACTATTAACTGGCGA
ACTACTTACTCTAGCTTCCCGGCAACAATTAATAGACTGGATGGAGGCGGATAAAGTTGCAGGACCACTT
CTGCGCTCGGCCCTTCCGGCTGGCTGGTTTATTGCTGATAAATCTGGAGCCGGTGAGCGTGGGTCTCGCG
GTATCATTGCAGCACTGGGGCCAGATGGTAAGCCCTCCCGTATCGTAGTTATCTACACGACGGGGAGTCA
GGCAACTATGGATGAACGAAATAGACAGATCGCTGAGATAGGTGCCTCACTGATTAAGCATTGGTAACTG
TCAGACCAAGTTTACTCATATATACTTTAGATTGATTTAAAACTTCATTTTTAATTTAAAAGGATCTAGG
TGAAGATCCTTTTTGATAATCTCATGACCAAAATCCCTTAACGTGAGTTTTCGTTCCACTGAGCGTCAGA
CCCCGTAGAAAAGATCAAAGGATCTTCTTGAGATCCTTTTTTTCTGCGCGTAATCTGCTGCTTGCAAACA
AAAAAACCACCGCTACCAGCGGTGGTTTGTTTGCCGGATCAAGAGCTACCAACTCTTTTTCCGAAGGTAA
CTGGCTTCAGCAGAGCGCAGATACCAAATACTGTTCTTCTAGTGTAGCCGTAGTTAGGCCACCACTTCAA
GAACTCTGTAGCACCGCCTACATACCTCGCTCTGCTAATCCTGTTACCAGTGGCTGCTGCCAGTGGCGAT
AAGTCGTGTCTTACCGGGTTGGACTCAAGACGATAGTTACCGGATAAGGCGCAGCGGTCGGGCTGAACGG
GGGGTTCGTGCACACAGCCCAGCTTGGAGCGAACGACCTACACCGAACTGAGATACCTACAGCGTGAGCT
ATGAGAAAGCGCCACGCTTCCCGAAGGGAGAAAGGCGGACAGGTATCCGGTAAGCGGCAGGGTCGGAACA
GGAGAGCGCACGAGGGAGCTTCCAGGGGGAAACGCCTGGTATCTTTATAGTCCTGTCGGGTTTCGCCACC
TCTGACTTGAGCGTCGATTTTTGTGATGCTCGTCAGGGGGGCGGAGCCTATGGAAAAACGCCAGCAACGC
GGCCTTTTTACGGTTCCTGGCCTTTTGCTGGCCTTTTGCTCACATGTTCTTTCCTGCGTTATCCCCTGAT
TCTGTGGATAACCGTATTACCGCCTTTGAGTGAGCTGATACCGCTCGCCGCAGCCGAACGACCGAGCGCA
GCGAGTCAGTGAGCGAGGAAGCGGAAGAGCGCCCAATACGCAAACCGCCTCTCCCCGCGCGTTGGCCGAT
TCATTAATGCAGCTGGCACGACAGGTTTCCCGACTGGAAAGCGGGCAGTGAGCGCAACGCAATTAATGTG
AGTTAGCTCACTCATTAGGCACCCCAGGCTTTACACTTTATGCTTCCGGCTCGTATGTTGTGTGGAATTG
TGAGCGGATAACAATTTCACACAGGAAACAGCTATGACCATGATTACGCCAAGCGCGCAATTAACCCTCA
CTAAAGGGAACAAAAGCTGGAGCTGCAAGCTTAATGTAGTCTTATGCAATACTCTTGTAGTCTTGCAACA
TGGTAACGATGAGTTAGCAACATGCCTTACAAGGAGAGAAAAAGCACCGTGCATGCCGATTGGTGGAAGT
AAGGTGGTACGATCGTGCCTTATTAGGAAGGCAACAGACGGGTCTGACATGGATTGGACGAACCACTGAA
TTGCCGCATTGCAGAGATATTGTATTTAAGTGCCTAGCTCGATACATAAACGGGTCTCTCTGGTTAGACC
AGATCTGAGCCTGGGAGCTCTCTGGCTAACTAGGGAACCCACTGCTTAAGCCTCAATAAAGCTTGCCTTG
AGTGCTTCAAGTAGTGTGTGCCCGTCTGTTGTGTGACTCTGGTAACTAGAGATCCCTCAGACCCTTTTAG
TCAGTGTGGAAAATCTCTAGCAGTGGCGCCCGAACAGGGACTTGAAAGCGAAAGGGAAACCAGAGGAGCT
CTCTCGACGCAGGACTCGGCTTGCTGAAGCGCGCACGGCAAGAGGCGAGGGGCGGCGACTGGTGAGTACG
CCAAAAATTTTGACTAGCGGAGGCTAGAAGGAGAGAGATGGGTGCGAGAGCGTCAGTATTAAGCGGGGGA
GAATTAGATCGCGATGGGAAAAAATTCGGTTAAGGCCAGGGGGAAAGAAAAAATATAAATTAAAACATAT
AGTATGGGCAAGCAGGGAGCTAGAACGATTCGCAGTTAATCCTGGCCTGTTAGAAACATCAGAAGGCTGT
AGACAAATACTGGGACAGCTACAACCATCCCTTCAGACAGGATCAGAAGAACTTAGATCATTATATAATA
CAGTAGCAACCCTCTATTGTGTGCATCAAAGGATAGAGATAAAAGACACCAAGGAAGCTTTAGACAAGAT
AGAGGAAGAGCAAAACAAAAGTAAGACCACCGCACAGCAAGCGGCCGCTGATCTTCAGACCTGGAGGAGG
AGATATGAGGGACAATTGGAGAAGTGAATTATATAAATATAAAGTAGTAAAAATTGAACCATTAGGAGTA
GCACCCACCAAGGCAAAGAGAAGAGTGGTGCAGAGAGAAAAAAGAGCAGTGGGAATAGGAGCTTTGTTCC
TTGGGTTCTTGGGAGCAGCAGGAAGCACTATGGGCGCAGCGTCAATGACGCTGACGGTACAGGCCAGACA
ATTATTGTCTGGTATAGTGCAGCAGCAGAACAATTTGCTGAGGGCTATTGAGGCGCAACAGCATCTGTTG
CAACTCACAGTCTGGGGCATCAAGCAGCTCCAGGCAAGAATCCTGGCTGTGGAAAGATACCTAAAGGATC
AACAGCTCCTGGGGATTTGGGGTTGCTCTGGAAAACTCATTTGCACCACTGCTGTGCCTTGGAATGCTAG
TTGGAGTAATAAATCTCTGGAACAGATTTGGAATCACACGACCTGGATGGAGTGGGACAGAGAAATTAAC
AATTACACAAGCTTAATACACTCCTTAATTGAAGAATCGCAAAACCAGCAAGAAAAGAATGAACAAGAAT
TATTGGAATTAGATAAATGGGCAAGTTTGTGGAATTGGTTTAACATAACAAATTGGCTGTGGTATATAAA
ATTATTCATAATGATAGTAGGAGGCTTGGTAGGTTTAAGAATAGTTTTTGCTGTACTTTCTATAGTGAAT
AGAGTTAGGCAGGGATATTCACCATTATCGTTTCAGACCCACCTCCCAACCCCGAGGGGACCCATGCATT
GCATCTCAATTAGTCAGCAACCAGGTGTGGAAAGTCCCCAGGCTCCCCAGCAGGCAGAAGTATGCAAAGC
ATGCGTCTCAATTAGTCAGCAACCATAGTCCCGCCCCTAACTCCGCCCATCCCGCCCCTAACTCCGCCCA
GTTCCGCCCATTCTCCGCCCCATGGCTGACTAATTTTTTTTATTTATGCAGAGGCCGAGGCCGCCTCGGC
CTCTGAGCTATTCCAGAAGTAGTGAGGAGGCTTTTTTGGAGGCCTAGGCTTTTGCAAAAAGCTTTCTAGA
GGTACCACCGGAGCTTACCATGACCGAGTACAAGCCCACGGTGCGCCTCGCCACCCGCGACGACGTCCCC
AGGGCCGTACGCACCCTCGCCGCCGCGTTCGCCGACTACCCCGCCACGCGCCACACCGTCGATCCGGACC
GCCACATCGAGCGGGTCACCGAGCTGCAAGAACTCTTCCTCACGCGCGTCGGGCTCGACATCGGCAAGGT
GTGGGTCGCGGACGACGGCGCCGCCGTGGCGGTCTGGACCACGCCGGAGAGCGTCGAAGCGGGGGCGGTG
TTCGCCGAGATCGGCCCGCGCATGGCCGAGTTGAGCGGTTCCCGGCTGGCCGCGCAGCAACAGATGGAAG
GCCTCCTGGCGCCGCACCGGCCCAAGGAGCCCGCGTGGTTCCTGGCCACCGTCGGCGTCTCGCCCGACCA
CCAGGGCAAGGGTCTGGGCAGCGCCGTCGTGCTCCCCGGAGTGGAGGCGGCCGAGCGCGCCGGGGTGCCC
GCCTTCCTGGAGACCTCCGCGCCCCGCAACCTCCCCTTCTACGAGCGGCTCGGCTTCACCGTCACCGCCG
ACGTCGAGGTGCCCGAAGGACCGCGCACCTGGTGCATGACCCGCAAGCCCGGTGCCAGTTAACGAATTCT
AGATCTTGAGACAAATGGCAGTATTCATCCACAATTTTAAAAGAAAAGGGGGGATTGGGGGGTACAGTGC
AGGGGAAAGAATAGTAGACATAATAGCAACAGACATACAAACTAAAGAATTACAAAAACAAATTACAAAA
ATTCAAAATTTTCGGGTTTATTACAGGGACAGCAGAGATCCACTTTGGCGCC
